>Addgene plasmid #196203 | Psin4-BCAT1 | addgene full sequence | sequence record 383811 | Addgene NGS Result
CGGACCGCCACTGCCAATTACCTGTGGTTTCATTTACTCTAAACCTGTGATTCCTCTGAATTATTTTCAT
TTTAAAGAAATTGTATTTGTTAAATATGTACTACAAACTTAGTAGTTGGAAGGGCTAATTCACTCCCAAA
GAAGACAAGATATCCTTGATCTGTGGATCTACCACACACAAGGCTACTTCCCTGATTAGCAGAACTACAC
ACCAGGGCCAGGGGTCAGATATCCACTGACCTTTGGATGGTGCTACAAGCTAGTACCAGTTGAGCCAGAT
AAGGTAGAAGAGGCCAATAAAGGAGAGAACACCAGCTTGTTACACCCTGTGAGCCTGCATGGGATGGATG
ACCCGGAGAGAGAAGTGTTAGAGTGGAGGTTTGACAGCCGCCTAGCATTTCATCACGTGGCCCGAGAGCT
GCATCCGGAGTACTTCAAGAACTGCTGATATCGAGCTTGCTACAAGGGACTTTCCGCTGGGGACTTTCCA
GGGAGGCGTGGCCTGGGCGGGACTGGGGAGTGGCGAGCCCTCAGATCCTGCATATAAGCAGCTGCTTTTT
GCCTGTACTGGGTCTCTCTGGTTAGACCAGATCTGAGCCTGGGAGCTCTCTGGCTAACTAGGGAACCCAC
TGCTTAAGCCTCAATAAAGCTTGCCTTGAGTGCTTCAAGTAGTGTGTGCCCGTCTGTTGTGTGACTCTGG
TAACTAGAGATCCCTCAGACCCTTTTAGTCAGTGTGGAAAATCTCTAGCAGTGGCGCCCGAACAGGGACT
TGAAAGCGAAAGGGAAACCAGAGGAGCTCTCTCGACGCAGGACTCGGCTTGCTGAAGCGCGCACGGCAAG
AGGCGAGGGGCGGCGACTGGTGAGTACGCCAAAAATTTTGACTAGCGGAGGCTAGAAGGAGAGAGATGGG
TGCGAGAGCGTCAGTATTAAGCGGGGGAGAATTAGATCGCGATGGGAAAAAATTCGGTTAAGGCCAGGGG
GAAAGAAAAAATATAAATTAAAACATATAGTATGGGCAAGCAGGGAGCTAGAACGATTCGCAGTTAATCC
TGGCCTGTTAGAAACATCAGAAGGCTGTAGACAAATACTGGGACAGCTACAACCATCCCTTCAGACAGGA
TCAGAAGAACTTAGATCATTATATAATACAGTAGCAACCCTCTATTGTGTGCATCAAAGGATAGAGATAA
AAGACACCAAGGAAGCTTTAGACAAGATAGAGGAAGAGCAAAACAAAAGTAAGACCACCGCACAGCAAGC
GGCCGCTGATCTTCAGACCTGGAGGAGGAGATATGAGGGACAATTGGAGAAGTGAATTATATAAATATAA
AGTAGTAAAAATTGAACCATTAGGAGTAGCACCCACCAAGGCAAAGAGAAGAGTGGTGCAGAGAGAAAAA
AGAGCAGTGGGAATAGGAGCTTTGTTCCTTGGGTTCTTGGGAGCAGCAGGAAGCACTATGGGCGCAGCGT
CAATGACGCTGACGGTACAGGCCAGACAATTATTGTCTGGTATAGTGCAGCAGCAGAACAATTTGCTGAG
GGCTATTGAGGCGCAACAGCATCTGTTGCAACTCACAGTCTGGGGCATCAAGCAGCTCCAGGCAAGAATC
CTGGCTGTGGAAAGATACCTAAAGGATCAACAGCTCCTGGGGATTTGGGGTTGCTCTGGAAAACTCATTT
GCACCACTGCTGTGCCTTGGAATGCTAGTTGGAGTAATAAATCTCTGGAACAGATTTGGAATCACACGAC
CTGGATGGAGTGGGACAGAGAAATTAACAATTACACAAGCTTAATACACTCCTTAATTGAAGAATCGCAA
AACCAGCAAGAAAAGAATGAACAAGAATTATTGGAATTAGATAAATGGGCAAGTTTGTGGAATTGGTTTA
ACATAACAAATTGGCTGTGGTATATAAAATTATTCATAATGATAGTAGGAGGCTTGGTAGGTTTAAGAAT
AGTTTTTGCTGTACTTTCTATAGTGAATAGAGTTAGGCAGGGATATTCACCATTATCGTTTCAGACCCAC
CTCCCAACCCCGAGGGGACCCGACAGGCCCGAAGGAATAGAAGAAGAAGGTGGAGAGAGAGACAGAGACA
GATCCATTCGATTAGTGAACGGATCTCGACGGTATCGCCACAAATGGCAGTATTCATCCACAATTTTAAA
AGAAAGGGGGGGATTGGGGGGTACAGTGCAGGGGAAAGAATAGTAGACATAATAGCAACAGACATACAAA
CTAAAGAATTACAAAAACAAATTACAAAAATTCAAAATTTTCGGGTTTATTACAGGGACAGCAGAGATCC
ACTTTGGATCGATAAGCTTTGCAAAGATGGATAAAGTTTTAAACAGAGAGGAATCTTTGCAGCTAATGGA
CCTTCTAGGTCTTGAAAGGAGTGGGAATTGGCTCCGGTGCCCGTCAGTGGGCAGAGCGCACATCGCCCAC
AGTCCCCGAGAAGTTGGGGGGAGGGGTCGGCAATTGAACCGGTGCCTAGAGAAGGTGGCGCGGGGTAAAC
TGGGAAAGTGATGTCGTGTACTGGCTCCGCCTTTTTCCCGAGGGTGGGGGAGAACCGTATATAAGTGCAG
TAGTCGCCGTGAACGTTCTTTTTCGCAACGGGTTTGCCGCCAGAACACAGGTAAGTGCCGTGTGTGGTTC
CCGCGGGCCTGGCCTCTTTACGGGTTATGGCCCTTGCGTGCCTTGAATTACTTCCACCTGGCTGCAGTAC
GTGATTCTTGATCCCGAGCTTCGGGTTGGAAGTGGGTGGGAGAGTTCGAGGCCTTGCGCTTAAGGAGCCC
CTTCGCCTCGTGCTTGAGTTGAGGCCTGGCCTGGGCGCTGGGGCCGCCGCGTGCGAATCTGGTGGCACCT
TCGCGCCTGTCTCGCTGCTTTCGATAAGTCTCTAGCCATTTAAAATTTTTGATGACCTGCTGCGACGCTT
TTTTTCTGGCAAGATAGTCTTGTAAATGCGGGCCAAGATCTGCACACTGGTATTTCGGTTTTTGGGGCCG
CGGGCGGCGACGGGGCCCGTGCGTCCCAGCGCACATGTTCGGCGAGGCGGGGCCTGCGAGCGCGGCCACC
GAGAATCGGACGGGGGTAGTCTCAAGCTGGCCGGCCTGCTCTGGTGCCTGGCCTCGCGCCGCCGTGTATC
GCCCCGCCCTGGGCGGCAAGGCTGGCCCGGTCGGCACCAGTTGCGTGAGCGGAAAGATGGCCGCTTCCCG
GCCCTGCTGCAGGGAGCTCAAAATGGAGGACGCGGCGCTCGGGAGAGCGGGCGGGTGAGTCACCCACACA
AAGGAAAAGGGCCTTTCCGTCCTCAGCCGTCGCTTCATGTGACTCCACGGAGTACCGGGCGCCGTCCAGG
CACCTCGATTAGTTCTCGAGCTTTTGGAGTACGTCGTCTTTAGGTTGGGGGGAGGGGTTTTATGCGATGG
AGTTTCCCCACACTGAGTGGGTGGAGACTGAAGTTAGGCCAGCTTGGCACTTGATGTAATTCTCCTTGGA
ATTTGCCCTTTTTGAGTTTGGATCTTGGTTCATTCTCAAGCCTCAGACAGTGGTTCAAAGTTTTTTTCTT
CCATTTCAGGTGTCGTGAGGAATTCGCCACCATGAAGGATTGCAGTAACGGATGCTCCGCAGAGTGTACC
GGAGAAGGAGGATCAAAAGAGGTGGTGGGGACTTTTAAGGCTAAAGACCTAATAGTCACACCAGCTACCA
TTTTAAAGGAAAAACCAGACCCCAATAATCTGGTTTTTGGAACTGTGTTCACGGATCATATGCTGACGGT
GGAGTGGTCCTCAGAGTTTGGATGGGAGAAACCTCATATCAAGCCTCTTCAGAACCTGTCATTGCACCCT
GGCTCATCAGCTTTGCACTATGCAGTGGAATTATTTGAAGGATTGAAGGCATTTCGAGGAGTAGATAATA
AAATTCGACTGTTTCAGCCAAACCTCAACATGGATAGAATGTATCGCTCTGCTGTGAGGGCAACTCTGCC
GGTATTTGACAAAGAAGAGCTCTTAGAGTGTATTCAACAGCTTGTGAAATTGGATCAAGAATGGGTCCCA
TATTCAACATCTGCTAGTCTGTATATTCGTCCTACATTCATTGGAACTGAGCCTTCTCTTGGAGTCAAGA
AGCCTACCAAAGCCCTGCTCTTTGTACTCTTGAGCCCAGTGGGACCTTATTTTTCAAGTGGAACCTTTAA
TCCAGTGTCCCTGTGGGCCAATCCCAAGTATGTAAGAGCCTGGAAAGGTGGAACTGGGGACTGCAAGATG
GGAGGGAATTACGGCTCATCTCTTTTTGCCCAATGTGAAGCAGTAGATAATGGGTGTCAGCAGGTCCTGT
GGCTCTATGGAGAGGACCATCAGATCACTGAAGTGGGAACTATGAATCTTTTTCTTTACTGGATAAATGA
AGATGGAGAAGAAGAACTGGCAACTCCTCCACTAGATGGCATCATTCTTCCAGGAGTGACAAGGCGGTGC
ATTCTGGACCTGGCACATCAGTGGGGTGAATTTAAGGTGTCAGAGAGATACCTCACCATGGATGACTTGA
CAACAGCCCTGGAGGGGAACAGAGTGAGAGAGATGTTTGGCTCTGGTACAGCCTGTGTTGTTTGCCCAGT
TTCTGATATACTGTACAAAGGCGAGACAATACACATTCCAACTATGGAGAATGGTCCTAAGCTGGCAAGC
CGCATCTTGAGCAAATTAACTGATATCCAGTATGGAAGAGAAGAGAGCGACTGGACAATTGTGCTATCCG
ACTACAAAGACGATGACGACAAGTGACGCGTAAACTAGTTCGAAGGATCCGCATGCATCTAGGGCGGCCA
ATTCCGCCCCTCTCCCCCCCCCCCTCTCCCTCCCCCCCCCCTAACGTTACTGGCCGAAGCCGCTTGGAAT
AAGGCCGGTGTGCGTTTGTCTATATGTTATTTTCCACCATATTGCCGTCTTTTGGCAATGTGAGGGCCCG
GAAACCTGGCCCTGTCTTCTTGACGAGCATTCCTAGGGGTCTTTCCCCTCTCGCCAAAGGAATGCAAGGT
CTGTTGAATGTCGTGAAGGAAGCAGTTCCTCTGGAAGCTTCTTGAAGACAAACAACGTCTGTAGCGACCC
TTTGCAGGCAGCGGAACCCCCCACCTGGCGACAGGTGCCTCTGCGGCCAAAAGCCACGTGTATAAGATAC
ACCTGCAAAGGCGGCACAACCCCAGTGCCACGTTGTGAGTTGGATAGTTGTGGAAAGAGTCAAATGGCTC
TCCTCAAGCGTATTCAACAAGGGGCTGAAGGATGCCCAGAAGGTACCCCATTGTATGGGATCTGATCTGG
GGCCTCGGTGCACATGCTTTACATGTGTTTAGTCGAGGTTAAAAAAACGTCTAGGCCCCCCGAACCACGG
GGACGTGGTTTTCCTTTGAAAAACACGATGATAAGCTTGCCACAACCCACAAGGAGACGACCTTCCATGA
CCGAGTACAAGCCCACGGTGCGCCTCGCCACCCGCGACGACGTCCCCCGGGCCGTACGCACCCTCGCCGC
CGCGTTCGCCGACTACCCCGCCACGCGCCACACCGTCGACCCGGACCGCCACATCGAGCGGGTCACCGAG
CTGCAAGAACTCTTCCTCACGCGCGTCGGGCTCGACATCGGCAAGGTGTGGGTCGCGGACGACGGCGCCG
CGGTGGCGGTCTGGACCACGCCGGAGAGCGTCGAAGCGGGGGCGGTGTTCGCCGAGATCGGCCCGCGCAT
GGCCGAGTTGAGCGGTTCCCGGCTGGCCGCGCAGCAACAGATGGAAGGCCTCCTGGCGCCGCACCGGCCC
AAGGAGCCCGCGTGGTTCCTGGCCACCGTCGGCGTCTCGCCCGACCACCAGGGCAAGGGTCTGGGCAGCG
CCGTCGTGCTCCCCGGAGTGGAGGCGGCCGAGCGCGCCGGGGTGCCCGCCTTCCTGGAGACCTCCGCGCC
CCGCAACCTCCCCTTCTACGAGCGGCTCGGCTTCACCGTCACCGCCGACGTCGAGGTGCCCGAAGGACCG
CGCACCTGGTGCATGACCCGCAAGCCCGGTGCCTGATAATAGGCGGCCGCTCGAGACCTAGAAAAACATG
GAGCAATCACAAGTAGCAATACAGCAGCTACCAATGCTGATTGTGCCTGGCTAGAAGCACAAGAGGAGGA
GGAGGTGGGTTTTCCAGTCACACCTCAGGTACCTTTAAGACCAATGACTTACAAGGCAGCTGTAGATCTT
AGCCACTTTTTAAAAGAAAAGGGGGGACTGGAAGGGCTAATTCACTCCCAACGAAGACAAGATCTGCTTT
TTGCTTGTACTGGGTCTCTCTGGTTAGACCAGATCTGAGCCTGGGAGCTCTCTGGCTAACTAGGGAACCC
ACTGCTTAAGCCTCAATAAAGCTTGCCTTGAGTGCTTCAAGTAGTGTGTGCCCGTCTGTTGTGTGACTCT
GGTAACTAGAGATCCCTCAGACCCTTTTAGTCAGTGTGGAAAATCTCTAGCAGTAGTAGTTCATGTCATC
TTATTATTCAGTATTTATAACTTGCAAAGAAATGAATATCAGAGAGTGAGAGGCCTTGACATTATAATAG
ATTTAGCAGGAATTGAACTAGGAGTGGAGCACACAGGCAAAGTTCTAGAGCTCGCTGATCAGCCTCGACT
GTGCCTTCTAGTTGCCAGCCATCTGTTGTTTGCCCCTCCCCCGTGCCTTCCTTGACCCTGGAAGGTGCCA
CTCCCACTGTCCTTTCCTAATAAAATGAGGAAATTGCATCGCATTGTCTGAGTAGGTGTCATTCTATTCT
GGGGGGTGGGGTGGGGCAGGACAGCAAGGGGGAGGATTGGGAAGACAATAGCAGGCATGCTGGGGATGCG
GTGGGCTCTATGGCTTCTGAGGCGGAAAGAACCAGCTGGGGGCGCGCCCCTCGAGGCCGCCATGGTCATA
GCTGTTTGACGTCAGGTGGCACTTTTCGGGGAAATGTGCGCGGAACCCCTATTTGTTTATTTTTCTAAAT
ACATTCAAATATGTATCCGCTCACGAGACAATAACCCTGATAAATGCTTCAATAATATTGAAAAAGGAAG
AGTATGAGTATTCAACATTTCCGTGTCGCCCTTATTCCCTTTTTTGCGGCATTTTGCCTTCCTGTTTTTG
CTCACCCAGAAACGCTGGTGAAAGTAAAAGATGCTGAAGATCAGTTGGGTGCACGAGTGGGTTACATCGA
ACTGGATCTCAACAGCGGTAAGATCCTTGAGAGTTTTCGCCCCGAAGAACGTTTTCCAATGATGAGCACT
TTTAAAGTTCTGCTATGTGGCGCGGTATTATCCCGTATTGACGCCGGGCAAGAGCAACTCGGTCGCCGCA
TACACTATTCTCAGAATGACTTGGTTGAGTACTCACCAGTCACAGAAAAGCATCTTACGGATGGCATGAC
AGTAAGAGAATTATGCAGTGCTGCCATAACCATGAGTGATAACACTGCGGCCAACTTACTTCTGACAACG
ATCGGAGGACCGAAGGAGCTAACCGCTTTTTTGCACAACATGGGGGATCATGTAACTCGCCTTGATCGTT
GGGAACCGGAGCTGAATGAAGCCATACCAAACGACGAGCGTGACACCACGATGCCTGTAGCAATGGCAAC
AACGTTGCGCAAACTATTAACTGGCGAACTACTTACTCTAGCTTCCCGGCAACAATTAATAGACTGGATG
GAGGCGGATAAAGTTGCAGGACCACTTCTGCGCTCGGCCCTTCCGGCTGGCTGGTTTATTGCTGATAAAT
CTGGAGCCGGTGAGCGTGGGTCTCGCGGTATCATTGCAGCACTGGGGCCAGATGGTAAGCCCTCCCGTAT
CGTAGTTATCTACACGACGGGGAGTCAGGCAACTATGGATGAACGAAATAGACAGATCGCTGAGATAGGT
GCCTCACTGATTAAGCATTGGTAACTGTCAGACCAAGTTTACTCATATATACTTTAGATTGATTTAAAAC
TTCATTTTTAATTTAAAAGGATCTAGGTGAAGATCCTTTTTGATAATCTCATGACCAAAATCCCTTAACG
TGAGTTTTCGTTCCACTGAGCGTCAGACCCCGTAGAAAAGATCAAAGGATCTTCTTGAGATCCTTTTTTT
CTGCGCGTAATCTGCTGCTTGCAAACAAAAAAACCACCGCTACCAGCGGTGGTTTGTTTGCCGGATCAAG
AGCTACCAACTCTTTTTCCGAAGGTAACTGGCTTCAGCAGAGCGCAGATACCAAATACTGTTCTTCTAGT
GTAGCCGTAGTTAGGCCACCACTTCAAGAACTCTGTAGCACCGCCTACATACCTCGCTCTGCTAATCCTG
TTACCAGTGGCTGCTGCCAGTGGCGATAAGTCGTGTCTTACCGGGTTGGACTCAAGACGATAGTTACCGG
ATAAGGCGCAGCGGTCGGGCTGAACGGGGGGTTCGTGCACACAGCCCAGCTTGGAGCGAACGACCTACAC
CGAACTGAGATACCTACAGCGTGAGCTATGAGAAAGCGCCACGCTTCCCGAAGGGAGAAAGGCGGACAGG
TATCCGGTAAGCGGCAGGGTCGGAACAGGAGAGCGCACGAGGGAGCTTCCAGGGGGAAACGCCTGGTATC
TTTATAGTCCTGTCGGGTTTCGCCACCTCTGACTTGAGCGTCGATTTTTGTGATGCTCGTCAGGGGGGCG
GAGCCTATGGAAAAACGCCAGCAACGCGGCCTTTTTACGGTTCTGGCCTTTTGCA
Features (pLannotate 1.2.2; 19 found; start..end, strand, type, name):
    116..445     +  CDS            nef (fragment): NEF_HV1BR - Experimental evidence at protein level: Swiss-Prot protein existence level 1. Extracellular Nef protein targets CD4(+) T-lymphocytes for apoptosis by interacting with CXCR4 surface receptors (PubMed:14990729). From Human immunodeficiency virus type 1 group M subtype B (isolate BRU/LAI) (HIV-1).
    493..750     +  LTR            5' LTR (truncated): truncated 5' long terminal repeat (LTR) from HIV-1
    797..922     +  misc_feature   HIV-1 Ψ: packaging signal of human immunodeficiency virus type 1
    906..1269    +  CDS            HIV-1 gag (fragment): gag protein from human immunodeficiency virus 1; gag
   1415..1648    +  misc_feature   RRE: The Rev response element (RRE) of HIV-1 allows for Rev-dependent mRNA export from the nucleus to the cytoplasm.
   2025..2125    +  CDS            Rev (fragment): human immunodeficiency virus 1 (HIV-1) Rev protein; rev; enhances nuclear export of unspliced and incompletely spliced viral mRNAs
   2164..2281    +  misc_feature   cPPT/CTS: central polypurine tract and central termination sequence of HIV-1
   2337..2403    +  CDS            small t antigen (fragment): SV40 (simian virus 40) small t antigen
   2410..3588    +  promoter       EF-1α promoter: strong constitutive promoter for human elongation factor EF-1α
   3602..4759    +  CDS            BCAT1: BCAT1_HUMAN - Also known as BCT1, ECA39. Experimental evidence at protein level: Swiss-Prot protein existence level 1. Catalyzes the first reaction in the catabolism of the essential branched chain amino acids leucine, isoleucine, and valine. From Homo sapiens (Human).
   4962..5424    +  misc_feature   IRES: internal ribosome entry site (IRES) of the encephalomyocarditis virus (EMCV)
   5457..6056    +  CDS            PuroR: puromycin N-acetyltransferase; pac from Streptomyces alboniger; confers resistance to puromycin
   6063..6257    +  CDS            nef (fragment): NEF_HV1Z2 - Experimental evidence at protein level: Swiss-Prot protein existence level 1. Extracellular Nef protein targets CD4(+) T-lymphocytes for apoptosis by interacting with CXCR4 surface receptors. From Human immunodeficiency virus type 1 group M subtype D (isolate Z2/CDC-Z34) (HIV-1).
   6259..6492    +  LTR            3' LTR (ΔU3): self-inactivating 3' long terminal repeat (LTR) from HIV-1
   6649..6873    +  polyA_signal   bGH poly(A) signal: bovine growth hormone polyadenylation signal
   6877..6898    +  promoter       SV40 promoter (fragment): SV40 enhancer and early promoter
   6969..7073    +  promoter       AmpR promoter: bla
   7074..7934    +  CDS            AmpR: β-lactamase; bla; confers resistance to ampicillin, carbenicillin, and related antibiotics
   8105..8693    +  rep_origin     ori: high-copy-number ColE1/pMB1/pBR322/pUC origin of replication
