[The description below was written by a language model from this plasmid's Addgene catalogue record and pLannotate feature annotations shown in this document.]
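Description:
Psin4-BCAT1 is a lentiviral expression plasmid built on the Psin4 backbone for overexpression of human BCAT1, the cytosolic branched-chain amino acid transaminase that catalyses the first step in the catabolism of leucine, isoleucine and valine. The insert is recorded as unmutated, and no epitope tag is annotated. The sequenced record is 8,735 nt. In bacteria the plasmid is maintained through a high-copy ColE1/pUC-type origin and selected with ampicillin via the β-lactamase gene and its native promoter.

The transfer cassette has the layout of a self-inactivating HIV-1 vector. A truncated 5' LTR is followed by the Ψ packaging signal (extending into a gag fragment), the Rev response element for Rev-dependent nuclear export of the genomic RNA, and the cPPT/CTS element, which aids nuclear import of the reverse-transcribed genome. The 3' LTR carries the ΔU3 deletion, so after integration the viral promoter is inactivated and expression depends on the internal promoter. A bGH polyadenylation signal lies downstream of the 3' LTR. Short nef, Rev, SV40 small t and SV40 promoter fragments in the annotation appear to be residual viral or backbone sequence rather than functional genes.

Inside the vector, the constitutive human EF-1α promoter drives a bicistronic transcript: the BCAT1 coding sequence, then an EMCV IRES, then puromycin N-acetyltransferase. Because both proteins are translated from one mRNA, puromycin selection enriches for transduced cells that also express BCAT1. The plasmid supplies no viral structural or enzymatic genes, so these packaging functions must be provided separately to produce particles. The construct suits the generation of stable BCAT1-overexpressing mammalian cell lines.
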