Addgene plasmid #196203: Psin4-BCAT1
Purpose: overexpress BCAT1
Depositing lab: Jianjun Chen. Depositing organization: Beckman Research Institute of the City of Hope.
Backbone
  Vector backbone: Psin4
  Vector type: Lentiviral
Growth in bacteria
  Bacterial resistance: Ampicillin, 100 μg/mL
  Growth temperature: 37°C
  Growth strain: NEB Stable
  Copy number: High Copy
Gene/Insert
  Gene/Insert name: BCAT1
  Species: H. sapiens (human)
  Mutation: NO
  Entrez Gene: BCAT1 (a.k.a. BCATC, BCT1, ECA39, MECA39, PNAS121, PP18)
  Cloning method: Restriction Enzyme; 5′ cloning site Unknown (unknown if destroyed)
Terms and licenses: Academic/Nonprofit Terms; Industry Terms: Not Available to Industry
How to cite: Psin4-BCAT1 was a gift from Jianjun Chen (Addgene plasmid # 196203 ; http://n2t.net/addgene:196203 ; RRID:Addgene_196203)
